>Addgene plasmid #187393 | R6K_BAD_GFP-mCherry_ChInt++ | addgene full sequence | sequence record 371128 | Addgene NGS Result
CTGATACCGCTCGCCGCAGCCGAACGACCGAGCGCAGCGGGTCAGTGAGCGAGGAAGCGGAAGAGCGCCC
AATACGCAAACCGCCTCTCCCCGCGCGTTGGCCGATTCATTAATGCAGCGCCCAAACATAACAGGAAGAA
AAATGCCCCGCTGTGGGCGGACAAAATAGTTGGGAACTGGGAGGGGTGGAAATGGAGTTTTTAAGGATTA
TTTAGGGAAGAGTGACAAAATAGATGGGAACTGGGTGTAGCGTCGTAAGCTAATACGAAAATTAAAAATG
ACAAAATAGTTTGGAACTAGATTTCACTTATCTGGTTCTTGAGGCGGTTAAAAGAGCCGTACTCTTCTCC
GATGTCGACTAGGCCATGATGCTCATTCTGTGGGACCAAAACGAAAAAACACCCTTTCGGGTGTCTTTTC
TGGAATTTGGTACCATACCCACGCCGAAACAAGCAAGAAACCAATTGTCCATATTGCATCAGACATTGCC
GTCACTGCGTCTTTTACTGGCTCTTCTCGCTAACCAAACCGGTAACCCCGCTTATTAAAAGCATTCTGTA
ACAAAGCGGGACCAAAGCCATGACAAAAACGCGTAACAAAAGTGTCTATAATCACGGCAGAAAAGTCCAC
ATTGATTATTTGCACGGCGTCACACTTTGCTATGCCATAGCATTTTTATCCATAAGATTAGCGGATCCTA
CCTGACGCTTTTTATCGCAACTCTCTACTGTTTCTCCATACCCGTTTTTTTGGGCTAGCAGGAGGTAAGG
AGGTTATAAAAAATGAGTAAAGGAGAAGAACTTTTCACTGGAGTTGTCCCAATTCTTGTTGAATTAGATG
GTGATGTTAATGGGCACAAATTTTCTGTCAGTGGAGAGGGTGAAGGTGATGCAACATACGGAAAACTTAC
CCTTAAATTTATTTGCACTACTGGAAAACTACCTGTTCCATGGCCAACACTTGTCACTACTTTCGGTTAT
GGTGTTCAATGCTTTGCGAGATACCCAGATCATATGAAACAGCATGACTTTTTCAAGAGTGCCATGCCCG
AAGGTTATGTACAGGAAAGAACTATATTTTTCAAAGATGACGGGAACTACAAGACACGTGCTGAAGTCAA
GTTTGAAGGTGATACCCTTGTTAATAGAATCGAGTTAAAAGGTATTGATTTTAAAGAAGATGGAAACATT
CTTGGACACAAATTGGAATACAACTATAACTCACACAATGTATACATCATGACAGACAAACAAAAGAATG
GAATCAAAGTTAACTTCAAAATTAGACACAACATTGAAGATGGAAGCGTTCAACTAGCAGACCATTATCA
ACAAAATACTCCAATTGGCGATGGCCCTGTCCTTTTACCAGACAACCATTACCTGTCCACACAATCTGCC
CTTTCGAAAGATCCCAACGAAAAGAGAGACCACATGGTCCTTCTTGAGTTTGTAACAGCTGCTGGGATTA
CACATGGCATGGATGAACTATACAAATAAAGGCGGACATAAAAAAAAAAAAAAAAAAAAAAAAAAAAAAA
ATGTCCAGACCTGCAGGCATGCAAGCTTTAATGCGGTAGTTTATCACTAGAGTCGACCTGCAGGCATGCA
AGCTTGGCTGTTTTGGCGGATGAGAGAAGATTTTCAGCCTGATACAGATTAAATCAGAACGCAGAAGCGG
TCTGATAAAACAGAATTTGCCTGGCGGCAGTAGCGCGGTGGTCCCACCTGACCCCATGCCGAACTCAGAA
GTGAAACGCCGTAGCGCCGATGGTAGTGTGGGGTCTCCCCATGCGAGAGTAGGGAACTGCCAGGCATCAA
ATAAAACGAAAGGCTCAGTCGAAAGACTGGGCCTTTCGTTTTATCTGTTGTTTGTCGGTGAACGCTCTCC
TGAGTAGGACAAATCCGCCGGGAGCGGATTTGAACGTTGCGAAGCAACGGCCCGGAGGGTGGCGGGCAGG
ACGCCCGCCATAAACTGCCAGGCATCAAATTAAGCAGAAGGCCATCCTGACGGATGGCCTTTTTGCGTTT
TACAAACTCTGCTCATGAGCCCGAAGTGGCGAGCCCGATCTTCCCCATCGGTGATGTCGGCGATATAGGC
GCCAGCAACCGCACCTGTGGCGCCGGTGATGCCGGCCACGATGCGTCCGGCGTAGAGGATCTGCTCATGT
TTGACAGCTTATCATCGATGCATAATGTGCCTGTCAAATGGACGAAGCAGGGATTCTGCAAACCCTATGC
TACTCCGTCAAGCCGTCAATTGTCTGATTCGTTACCAATTATGACAACTTGACGGCTACATCATTCACTT
TTTCTTCACAACCGGCACGGAACTCGCTCGGGCTGGCCCCGGTGCATTTTTTAAATACCCGCGAGAAATA
GAGTTGATCGTCAAAACCAACATTGCGACCGACGGTGGCGATAGGCATCCGGGTGGTGCTCAAAAGCAGC
TTCGCCTGGCTGATACGTTGGTCCTCGCGCCAGCTTAAGACGCTAATCCCTAACTGCTGGCGGAAAAGAT
GTGACAGACGCGACGGCGACAAGCAAACATGCTGTGCGACGCTGGCGATATCAAAATTGCTGTCTGCCAG
GTGATCGCTGATGTACTGACAAGCCTCGCGTACCCGATTATCCATCGGTGGATGGAGCGACTCGTTAATC
GCTTCCATGCGCCGCAGTAACAATTGCTCAAGCAGATTTATCGCCAGCAGCTCCGAATAGCGCCCTTCCC
CTTGCCCGGCGTTAATGATTTGCCCAAACAGGTCGCTGAAATGCGGCTGGTGCGCTTCATCCGGGCGAAA
GAACCCCGTATTGGCAAATATTGACGGCCAGTTAAGCCATTCATGCCAGTAGGCGCGCGGACGAAAGTAA
ACCCACTGGTGATACCATTCGCGAGCCTCCGGATGACGACCGTAGTGATGAATCTCTCCTGGCGGGAACA
GCAAAATATCACCCGGTCGGCAAACAAATTCTCGTCCCTGATTTTTCACCACCCCCTGACCGCGAATGGT
GAGATTGAGAATATAACCTTTCATTCCCAGCGGTCGGTCGATAAAAAAATCGAGATAACCGTTGGCCTCA
ATCGGCGTTAAACCCGCCACCAGATGGGCATTAAACGAGTATCCCGGCAGCAGGGGATCATTTTGCGCTT
CAGCCATACTTTTCATACTCCCGCCATTCAGAGAAGAAACCAATTGTCCATATTGCATCAGACATTGCCG
TCACTGCGTCTTTTACTGGCTCTTCTCGCTAACCAAACCGGTAACCCCGCTTATTAAAAGCATTCTGTAA
CAAAGCGGGACCAAAGCCATGACAAAAACGCGTAACAAAAGTGTCTATAATCACGGCAGAAAAGTCCACA
TTGATTATTTGCACGGCGTCACACTTTGCTATGCCATAGCATTTTTATCCATAAGATTAGCGGATCCTAC
CTGACGCTTTTTATCGCAACTCTCTACTGTTTCTCCATACCCGTTTTTTTGGGCTAGCAGGAGGTAAGGA
GGTTATAAAAAATGGTGAGCAAGGGCGAGGAGGATAACATGGCCATCATCAAGGAGTTCATGCGCTTCAA
GGTGCACATGGAGGGCTCCGTGAACGGCCACGAGTTCGAGATCGAGGGCGAGGGCGAGGGCCGCCCCTAC
GAGGGCACCCAGACCGCCAAGCTGAAGGTGACCAAGGGTGGCCCCCTGCCCTTCGCCTGGGACATCCTGT
CCCCTCAGTTCATGTACGGCTCCAAGGCCTACGTGAAGCACCCCGCCGACATCCCCGACTACATGAAGCT
GTCCTTCCCCGAGGGCTTCAAGTGGGAGCGCGTGATGAACTTCGAGGACGGCGGCGTGGTGACCGTGACC
CAGGACTCCTCCCTGCAGGACGGCGAGTTCATCTACAAGGTGAAGCTGCGCGGCACCAACTTCCCCTCCG
ACGGCCCCGTAATGCAGAAGAAGACCATGGGCTGGGAGGCCTCCTCCGAGCGGATGTACCCCGAGGACGG
CGCCCTGAAGGGCGAGATCAAGCAGAGGCTGAAGCTGAAGGACGGCGGCCACTACGACGCTGAGGTCAAG
ACCACCTACAAGGCCAAGAAGCCCGTGCAGCTGCCCGGCGCCTACAACGTCAACATCAAGTTGGACATCA
CCTCCCACAACGAGGACTACACCATCGTGGAACAGTACGAACGCGCCGAGGGCCGCCACTCCACCGGCGG
CATGGACGAGCTGTACAAGTAATAGAGTCGACCTGCAGGCATGCAAGCTTGGCTGTTTTGGCGGATGAGA
GAAGATTTTCAGCCTGATACAGATTAAATCAGAACGCAGAAGCGGTCTGATAAAACAGAATTTGCCTGGC
GGCAGTAGCGCGGTGGTCCCACCTGACCCCATGCCGAACTCAGAAGTGAAACGCCGTAGCGCCGATGGTA
GTGTGGGGTCTCCCCATGCGAGAGTAGGGAACTGCCAGGCATCAAATAAAACGAAAGGCTCAGTCGAAAG
ACTGGGCCTTTCGTTTTATCTGTTGTTTGTCGGTGAACGCTCTCCTGAGTAGGACAAATCCGCCGGGAGC
GGATTTGAACGTTGCGAAGCAACGGCCCGGAGGGTGGCGGGCAGGACGCCCGCCATAAACTGCCAGGCAT
CAAATTAAGCAGAAGGCCATCCTGACGGATGGCCTTTTTGCGTTTCTACAAACTCTTTTGTTTATTTTTC
TAAATACATTCAAATATGTATCCGCAATTCATGTGGCTGACCGTTCTGTTGTCTCTCGCTCTTCCGAGTA
GACGAACAATAAGGCCTCCCTAACGGGGGGCCTTTTTTATTGATAACAAAAGTCAGTGCTTCCGCTATTT
CCAAAATACCGGGCTAATACGGTTTAAACGACCTCCTGGATTTGCTCAGACAGCCTTTTCGTCATTCGTT
TCAGCCAAAAAACTTAAGACCGCCGGTCTTGTCCACTACCTTGCAGTAATGCGGTGGACAGGATCGGCGG
TTTTCTTTTCTCTTCTCAAGAAGTTCCTATACTTTCTAGAGAATAGGAACTTCGGAATAGGAACTTCCTC
CTGAACGGCCATAAGAACGAAGGCTGTCTGTTGAACTCTCGAGCCGTGGAAACGGATGAAGGCACGAACC
CAGTTGACATAAGCCTGTTCGGTTCGTAAACTGTAATGCAAGTAGCGTATGCGCTCAAAACTGGATGGCT
TTCTTGCCGCCAAGGATCTGATGGCGCAGGGGATCAAGATCTGATCAAGAGACAGGATGAGGATCGTTTC
GCATGATTGAACAAGATGGATTGCACGCAGGTTCTCCGGCCGCTTGGGTGGAGAGGCTATTCGGCTATGA
CTGGGCACAACAGACAATCGGCTGCTCTGATGCCGCCGTGTTCCGGCTGTCAGCGCAGGGGCGCCCGGTT
CTTTTTGTCAAGACCGACCTGTCCGGTGCCCTGAATGAACTGCAGGACGAGGCAGCGCGGCTATCGTGGC
TGGCCACGACGGGCGTTCCTTGCGCAGCTGTGCTCGACGTTGTCACTGAAGCGGGAAGGGACTGGCTGCT
ATTGGGCGAAGTGCCGGGGCAGGATCTCCTGTCATCTCACCTTGCTCCTGCCGAGAAAGTATCCATCATG
GCTGATGCAATGCGGCGGCTGCATACGCTTGATCCGGCTACCTGCCCATTCGACCACCAAGCGAAACATC
GCATCGAGCGAGCACGTACTCGGATGGAAGCCGGTCTTGTCGATCAGGATGATCTGGACGAAGAGCATCA
GGGGCTCGCGCCAGCCGAACTGTTCGCCAGGCTCAAGGCGCGCATGCCCGACGGCGAGGATCTCGTCGTG
ACCCATGGCGATGCCTGCTTGCCGAATATCATGGTGGAAAATGGCCGCTTTTCTGGATTCATCGACTGTG
GCCGGCTGGGTGTGGCGGACCGCTATCAGGACATAGCGTTGGCTACCCGTGATATTGCTGAAGAGCTTGG
CGGCGAATGGGCTGACCGCTTCCTCGTGCTTTACGGTATCGCCGCTCCCGATTCGCAGCGCATCGCCTTC
TATCGCCTTCTTGACGAGTTCTTCTGAGCGGGACTCTGGGGTTCGAAATGACTCGAGCATCAGCTTCAAA
AGCGCTCTGAAGTTCCTATACTTTCTAGAGAATAGGAACTTCGGAATAGGTACTTCAAGATCCCCAATTC
GAGCTCATCGTCCGGGCCGCAAGCTCCTAGCGGCGGATTTGTCCTACTCAGGAGAGCGTTCACCGACAAA
CAACAGATAAAACGAAAGGCCCAGTCTTTCGACTGAGCCTTTCGTTTTATTTGATGCCTCAAGCTAGAGA
GTCATTACCCCAGGCGTTTAAGGGCACCAATAACTGCCTTAAAAAAATTACGCCCCGCCCTGCCACTCAT
CGCAGTCTAGCTTGGATTCTCACCAATAAAAAACGCCCGGCGGCAACCGAGCGTTCTGAACAAATCCAGA
TGGAGTTCTGAGGTCATTACTGGATCTATCAACAGGAGTCCAAGCTCAGCTAATTAAGCTAGCTTATCGA
TACCGTCGACCTCGAACCCCACGCCCCTCTTTAATACGACGGGCAATTTGCACTTCAGAAAATGAAGAGT
TTGCTTTAGCCATAACAAAAGTCCAGTATGCTTTTTCACAGCATAACTGGACTGATTTCAGTTTACAACT
ATTCTGTCTAGTTTAAGACTTTATTGTCATAGTTTAGATCTATTTTGTTCAGTTTAAGACTTTATTGTCC
GCCCACACCTGCTTACGCAGGGCATCCATTTATTACTCAACCGTAACCGATTTTGCCAGGTTACGCGGCT
GGTCCTCTAGCTGGCGTAATAGCGAAGAGGCCCGCACCGATCGCCCTTCCCAACAGTTGCGCAGCCTGAA
TGGCGAATGGCGCCTGATGCGGTATTTTCTCCTTACGCATCTGTGCGGTATTTCACACCGCATATGGTGC
ACTCTCAGTACAATCTGCTCTGATGCCGCATAGTTAAGCCAGCCCCGACACCCGCCAACACCCGCTGACG
CGCCCTGACGGGCTTGTCTGCTCCCGGCATCCGCTTACAGACAAGCTGTGACCGTCTCCGGGAGCTGCAT
GTGTCAGAGGTTTTCACCGTCGTCACCGAAACGCGCGAGACGAAAGGGCCTCGTGATACGCCTATTTTTA
TAGGTTAATGTCATGATAATAATGGTTTCTTAGACGTCAGGTGGCACTTTTCGGGGAAATGTGCGCGGAA
CCCCTATTTGTTTATTTTTCTAAATACATTCAAATATGTATCCGCTCATGAGACAATAACCCTGATAAAT
GCTTCAATAATATTGAAAAAGGAAGAGTATGAGTATTCAACATTTCCGTGTCGCCCTTATTCCCTTTTTT
GCGGCATTTTGCCTTCCTGTTTTTGCTCACCCAGAAACGCTGGTGAAAGTAAAAGATGCTGAAGATCAGT
TGGGTGCACGAGTGGGTTACATCGAACTGGATCTCAACAGCGGTAAGATCCTTGAGAGTTTTCGCCCCGA
AGAACGTTTTCCAATGATGAGCACTTTTAAAGTTCTGCTATGTGGCGCGGTATTATCCCGTATTGACGCC
GGGCAAGAGCAACTCGGTCGCCGCATACACTATTCTCAGAATGACTTGGTTGAGTACTCACCAGTCACAG
AAAAGCATCTTACGGATGGCATGACAGTAAGAGAATTATGCAGTGCTGCCATAACCATGAGTGATAACAC
TGCGGCCAACTTACTTCTGACAACGATCGGAGGACCGAAGGAGCTAACCGCTTTTTTGCACAACATGGGG
GATCATGTAACTCGCCTTGATCGTTGGGAACCGGAGCTGAATGAAGCCATACCAAACGACGAGCGTGACA
CCACGATGCCTGTAGCAATGGCAACAACGTTGCGCAAACTATTAACTGGCGAACTACTTACTCTAGCTTC
CCGGCAACAATTAATAGACTGGATGGAGGCGGATAAAGTTGCAGGACCACTTCTGCGCTCGGCCCTTCCG
GCTGGCTGGTTTATTGCTGATAAATCTGGAGCCGGTGAGCGTGGGTCCCGCGGTATCATTGCAGCACTGG
GGCCAGATGGTAAGCCCTCCCGTATCGTAGTTATCTACACGACGGGGAGTCAGGCAACTATGGATGAACG
AAATAGACAGATCGCTGAGATAGGTGCCTCACTGATTAAGCATTGGTAACTGTCAGACCAAGTTTACTCA
TATATACTTTAGATTGATTTAAAACTTCATTTTTAATTTAAAAGGATCTAGGTGAAGATCCTTTTTGATA
ATCTCATGACCAAAATCCCTTAACGTGAGTTTTCGTTCCACTGAGCGTCAGACCCCGTAGAAAAGATCAA
AGGCAGTTATTGGTGCCTCACTGATTAAGCATTGGTAACTGTCAGACCAAGTTTACTCATATATACTTTA
GATTGATTTAAAACTTCATTTTTAATTTTTGCGGCCGCAAGATCCGGCCACGATGCGTCCGGCGTAGAGG
ATCTGAAGATCAGCAGTTCAACCTGTTGATAGTACGTACTAAGCTCTCATGTTTCACGTACTAAGCTCTC
ATGTTTAACGTACTAAGCTCTCATGTTTAACGAACTAAACCCTCATGGCTAACGTACTAAGCTCTCATGG
CTAACGTACTAAGCTCTCATGTTTCACGTACTAAGCTCTCATGTTTGAACAATAAAATTAATATAAATCA
GCAACTTAAATAGCCTCTAAGGTTTTAAGTTTTATAAGAAAAAAAAGAATATATAAGGCTTTTAAAGCTT
TTAAGGTTTAACGGTTGTGGACAACAAGCCAGGGATGTAACGCACTGAGAAGCCCTTAGAGCCTCTCAAA
GCAATTTTGAGTGACACAGGAACACTTAACGGCTGACATGGGAATTAGCCATGGCATCACAGTATCGTGA
TGACAGAGGCAGGGAGTGCGGCCTTTTTACGGTTCCTGGCCTTTTGCTGGCCTTTTGCTCACATGTTCTT
TCCTGCGTTATCAGGGGATTCCTTAAGGTATACTTTCCGCTGCATAACCCTGCTTCGGGGTCATTATAGC
GATTTTTTCGGTATATCCATCCTTTTTCGCACGATATACAGGATTTTGCCAAAGGGTTCGTGTAGACTTT
CCTTGGTGTATCCAACGGCGTCAGCCGGGCAGGATAGGTGAAGTAGGCCCACCCGCGAGCGGGTGTTCCT
TCTTCACTGTCCCTTATTCGCACCTGGCGGTGCTCAACGGGAATCCTGCTCTGCGAGGCTGGCCGATAAG
CT
Features (pLannotate 1.2.2; 38 found; start..end, strand, type, name):
     65..119     +  CDS            lacI (fragment): lac repressor; lacI; The lac repressor binds to the lac operator to inhibit transcription in E. coli. This inhibition can be relieved by adding lactose or isopropyl-β-D-thiogalactopyranoside (IPTG).
    152..317     +  mobile_element Tn7L: mini-Tn7 element (left end of the Tn7 transposon) Tn7
    455..739     +  promoter       araBAD promoter: araBAD; promoter of the L-arabinose operon of E. coli; the araC regulatory gene is transcribed in the opposite direction (Guzman et al., 1995)
    783..1496    +  CDS            GFPmut3: GFPmut3 is a basic (constitutively fluorescent) green fluorescent protein published in 1996, derived from Aequorea victoria. It is reported to be a very rapidly-maturing weak dimer.
   1548..1568    +  misc_feature   MCS (fragment): pUC18/19 multiple cloning site
   1587..1615    +  misc_feature   MCS (fragment): pUC18/19 multiple cloning site
   1699..1814    +  ncRNA          5S rRNA: Accession: RF00001 - 5S ribosomal RNA
   1818..1904    +  terminator     rrnB T1 terminator: Escherichia coli rrnB; transcription terminator T1 from the E. coli rrnB gene
   1996..2023    +  terminator     rrnB T2 terminator: transcription terminator T2 from the E. coli rrnB gene
   2041..2161    -  CDS            TcR (fragment): tetracycline efflux protein; tet; confers resistance to tetracycline
   2171..2189    +  promoter       tet promoter (fragment): E. coli promoter for tetracycline efflux protein gene
   2279..3157    -  CDS            araC: L-arabinose regulatory protein; araC
   3184..3468    +  promoter       araBAD promoter: araBAD; promoter of the L-arabinose operon of E. coli; the araC regulatory gene is transcribed in the opposite direction (Guzman et al., 1995)
   3512..4221    +  CDS            mCherry (fragment): monomeric derivative of DsRed fluorescent protein (Shaner et al., 2004) mammalian codon-optimized
   4223..4250    +  misc_feature   MCS (fragment): pUC18/19 multiple cloning site
   4334..4449    +  ncRNA          5S rRNA: Accession: RF00001 - 5S ribosomal RNA
   4453..4539    +  terminator     rrnB T1 terminator: Escherichia coli rrnB; transcription terminator T1 from the E. coli rrnB gene
   4631..4658    +  terminator     rrnB T2 terminator: transcription terminator T2 from the E. coli rrnB gene
   4677..4715    +  promoter       AmpR promoter (fragment): bla
   4990..5037    -  protein_bind   FRT: FLP-mediated recombination occurs in the 8-bp core sequence TCTAGAAA (Turan and Bode, 2011). FLP recombinase from the Saccharomyces cerevisiae 2μ plasmid
   5114..5142    +  promoter       Pc promoter: intI1 (promoter lies within the coding sequence); class 1 integron promoter
   5159..5221    +  CDS            tnpA (fragment): TN5P_ECOLX - Also known as tnp. Experimental evidence at protein level: Swiss-Prot protein existence level 1. Mediates transposition of transposon Tn5 by a 'cut and paste' mechanism. First, the monomeric transposase binds the 19 bp inverted DNA repeats flanking the transposon. Then, dimerization of the DNA- bound transposase creates a synaptic DNA complex. After nicking of the first DNA strand, excision of the transposon proceeds through a series of intermediates. The transposase then mediates the insertion of the transposon at a new site by strand transfer. The activity of the wild- type tran
   5253..6044    +  CDS            neo: KKA2_KLEPN - Also known as kan, nptII. Experimental evidence at protein level: Swiss-Prot protein existence level 1. Resistance to kanamycin, neomycin, paromomycin, ribostamycin, butirosin and gentamicin B. From Klebsiella pneumoniae.
   6099..6132    -  protein_bind   FRT (minimal): supports FLP-mediated excision but not integration (Turan and Bode, 2011) FLP recombinase from the Saccharomyces cerevisiae 2μ plasmid
   6197..6283    -  terminator     rrnB T1 terminator: Escherichia coli rrnB; transcription terminator T1 from the E. coli rrnB gene
   6347..6376    -  CDS            CmR (fragment): chloramphenicol acetyltransferase confers resistance to chloramphenicol
   6386..6480    -  terminator     lambda t0 terminator: transcription terminator from phage lambda
   6501..6525    +  misc_feature   MCS (fragment): pBluescript multiple cloning site
   6529..6727    +  mobile_element Tn7R (fragment): mini-Tn7 element (right end of the Tn7 transposon) Tn7
   6799..6867    +  CDS            lacZα (fragment): LacZα fragment of β-galactosidase; lacZ fragment
   6873..6972    -  misc_feature   bom (fragment): basis of mobility region from pBR322
   7074..7109    -  CDS            rop (fragment): Rop protein, which maintains plasmids at low copy number; rop
   7204..7308    +  promoter       AmpR promoter: bla
   7309..8169    +  CDS            AmpR: β-lactamase; bla; confers resistance to ampicillin, carbenicillin, and related antibiotics
   8342..8367    +  CDS            bla(M) (fragment): β-lactamase lacking the signal sequence; bla(M); allows cytosolic expression of β-lactamase
   8470..8858    +  rep_origin     R6K γ ori: γ replication origin from E. coli plasmid R6K; requires the R6K initiator protein pi for replication
   8869..8908    +  CDS            λ integrase (fragment): integrase from phage λ; int
   9127..9235    +  oriT           oriT: incP origin of transfer
