[The description below was written by a language model from this plasmid's Addgene catalogue record and pLannotate feature annotations shown in this document.]
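Description:
R6K_BAD_GFP-mCherry_ChInt++ is a 9.2 kb bacterial mini-Tn7 delivery plasmid designed to insert an arabinose-inducible dual-fluorescent reporter cassette into the chromosome downstream of the glmS gene, the natural Tn7 attachment site. It replicates from the R6K γ origin, which depends on the π initiator protein, so it can only be maintained in pir+ hosts and behaves as a suicide vector in ordinary recipient bacteria. It is kept at low copy in MFDpir, a diaminopimelic acid-auxotrophic E. coli strain. An incP oriT on the backbone allows conjugative transfer from such a donor. The backbone carries ampicillin resistance (bla) outside the transposon, while kanamycin resistance lies inside it.

Between the Tn7L and Tn7R ends, the feature table shows two parallel expression units. The first is an araBAD promoter driving GFPmut3, and the second is another araBAD promoter driving mCherry. Each is followed by rrnB T1 and T2 terminators. A single araC regulator gene sits between them, in the divergent orientation relative to the second promoter, so both reporters should respond to L-arabinose. Downstream is a neo (nptII) kanamycin marker flanked by FRT sites, which should allow FLP recombinase to remove the marker after integrants have been selected. Additional rrnB T1 and lambda t0 terminators near Tn7R insulate the insertion. No Tn7 transposase genes are annotated, so transposition functions would presumably be supplied in trans, although the record does not describe a helper. The many short fragment annotations (lacI, TcR, CmR, rop, lacZα and others) appear to be cloning remnants. The construct is used to make stable, single-copy strains with inducible green and red fluorescence.
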