Addgene plasmid #187393: R6K_BAD_GFP-mCherry_ChInt++
Purpose: chromosomal integration downstream of glmS gene via Tn7 system of a cassette encoding for arabinose-inducible GFP and mCherry
Depositing lab: Roi Avraham. Depositing organization: Weizmann Institute of Science.
Backbone
  Vector backbone: R6Kgamma
  Vector type: Bacterial Expression
Growth in bacteria
  Bacterial resistance: Amp + Kan + Dap
  Growth temperature: 37°C
  Growth strain: MFDpir
  Copy number: Low Copy
Gene/Insert
  Gene/Insert name: GFP, mCherry
  Species: Synthetic
  Cloning method: Gibson Cloning
Terms and licenses: Academic/Nonprofit Terms; Industry Terms: Not Available to Industry
Depositor comments: This plasmid requires a pir+ strain for growth and transformation. It will be distributed in MFDpir E. coli. MFDpir strain is auxotrophic for DAP (diaminopimelic acid), so it must be added to the media to grow and extract the plasmid (0.3 mM working concentration).
How to cite: R6K_BAD_GFP-mCherry_ChInt++ was a gift from Roi Avraham (Addgene plasmid # 187393 ; http://n2t.net/addgene:187393 ; RRID:Addgene_187393)
